Addgene plasmid #250093: pGEX-Interleukin 16-PDZ-1
Purpose: Bacterial expression of Interleukin 16 PDZ domain 1
Depositing lab: Mark Bedford. Depositing organization: University of Texas MD Anderson Cancer Center. Publication: PRMT5 C-terminal Phosphorylation Modulates a 14-3-3/PDZ Interaction Switch. Espejo AB, Gao G, Black K, Gayatri S, Veland N, Kim J, Chen T, Sudol M, Walker C, Bedford MT. J Biol Chem. 2017 Feb 10;292(6):2255-2265. doi: 10.1074/jbc.M116.760330. Epub 2016 Dec 28. PubMed 28031468.
Backbone
  Vector backbone: pGEX-4T-1
  Backbone size w/o insert (bp): 4900
  Vector type: Bacterial Expression
Growth in bacteria
  Bacterial resistance: Ampicillin, 100 μg/mL
  Growth temperature: 37°C
  Growth strain: DH5alpha
  Copy number: High Copy
Gene/Insert
  Gene/Insert name: Interleukin 16 (1/4)
  Species: M. musculus (mouse)
  Insert size (bp): 273
  Mutation: None
  Entrez Gene: Il16 (a.k.a. mKIAA4048)
  Cloning method: Restriction Enzyme; 5′ cloning site Unknown (unknown if destroyed)
Terms and licenses: Academic/Nonprofit Terms; Industry Terms: Not Available to Industry
Depositor comments: UniProt ID: Q9QZP6
How to cite: pGEX-Interleukin 16-PDZ-1 was a gift from Mark Bedford (Addgene plasmid # 250093 ; http://n2t.net/addgene:250093 ; RRID:Addgene_250093)
