[The description below was written by a language model from this plasmid's Addgene catalogue record and pLannotate feature annotations shown in this document.]
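Description:
pGEX-Interleukin 16-PDZ-1 is a bacterial expression plasmid built on the pGEX-4T-1 backbone for producing the first of the four PDZ domains of mouse interleukin 16 (Il16) as a glutathione S-transferase fusion in E. coli. The sequenced plasmid is about 5.2 kb. It replicates from a high-copy ColE1/pMB1-type origin and is selected with ampicillin through the β-lactamase (AmpR) gene and its own promoter. Short rop and bom fragments, a lacZα segment with its lac promoter, operator and CAP site, and a small yciV-like match are backbone remnants with no role in expression.

The expression cassette consists of the tac promoter, a strong trp/lac hybrid, followed by a lac operator and the Schistosoma japonicum GST coding sequence. The insert lies immediately downstream of GST, with no mutation recorded. A plasmid-borne lacI gene supplies lac repressor, so transcription is held off until it is induced with IPTG. The GST moiety allows affinity capture of the fusion on glutathione resin.

The automated annotation labels the roughly 260 bp region after GST as a fragment of human SYNJ2BP rather than Il16. SYNJ2BP is itself a PDZ-domain protein, so this may reflect sequence similarity between PDZ domains, but the record does not resolve the discrepancy with the catalogued 273 bp mouse Il16 insert. The cloning sites are not recorded.

The stated purpose is bacterial expression of this PDZ domain. The associated publication concerns a phosphorylation-controlled switch between 14-3-3 and PDZ interactions at the PRMT5 C-terminus, which suggests use of the recombinant GST-PDZ protein in binding studies.
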