Features (pLannotate 1.2.2; 17 found; start..end, strand, type, name):
    181..209     +  promoter       tac promoter: strong E. coli promoter; hybrid between the trp and lac UV5 promoters
    217..233     +  protein_bind   lac operator: The lac repressor binds to the lac operator to inhibit transcription in E. coli. This inhibition can be relieved by adding lactose or isopropyl-β-D-thiogalactopyranoside (IPTG). lac repressor encoded by lacI
    256..909     +  CDS            GST26_SCHJA: Experimental evidence at protein level: Swiss-Prot protein existence level 1. GST isoenzymes appear to play a central role in the parasite detoxification system. Other functions are also suspected including a role in increasing the solubility of haematin in the parasite gut. From Schistosoma japonicum (Blood fluke).
    937..1200    +  CDS            SYNJ2BP (fragment): SYJ2B_HUMAN - Also known as OMP25 From Homo sapiens (Human).
   1227..1266    +  CDS            rop (fragment): Rop protein, which maintains plasmids at low copy number; rop
   1368..1408    +  misc_feature   bom (fragment): basis of mobility region from pBR322
   1513..1617    +  promoter       AmpR promoter: bla
   1618..2478    +  CDS            AmpR: β-lactamase; bla; confers resistance to ampicillin, carbenicillin, and related antibiotics
   2649..3237    +  rep_origin     ori: high-copy-number ColE1/pMB1/pBR322/pUC origin of replication
   3423..3474    -  misc_feature   bom (fragment): basis of mobility region from pBR322
   3481..3558    +  promoter       lacI promoter: lacI
   3559..4641    +  CDS            lacI: lac repressor; lacI; The lac repressor binds to the lac operator to inhibit transcription in E. coli. This inhibition can be relieved by adding lactose or isopropyl-β-D-thiogalactopyranoside (IPTG).
   4654..4675    +  protein_bind   CAP binding site: CAP binding activates transcription in the presence of cAMP. E. coli catabolite activator protein
   4690..4720    +  promoter       lac promoter: promoter for the E. coli lac operon
   4728..4744    +  protein_bind   lac operator: The lac repressor binds to the lac operator to inhibit transcription in E. coli. This inhibition can be relieved by adding lactose or isopropyl-β-D-thiogalactopyranoside (IPTG). lac repressor encoded by lacI
   4764..4937    +  CDS            lacZα: LacZα fragment of β-galactosidase; lacZ fragment
   5201..105     -  CDS            yciV (fragment) (across the origin): RNAAM_ECOLI - Also known as trpH From Escherichia coli (strain K12).
>Addgene plasmid #250093 | pGEX-Interleukin 16-PDZ-1 | addgene full sequence | sequence record 498156 | Addgene NGS Result
CTTATCGACTGCACGGTGCACCAATGCTTCTGGCGTCAGGCAGCCATCGGAAGCTGTGGTATGGCTGTGC
AGGTCGTAAATCACTGCATAATTCGTGTCGCTCAAGGCGCACTCCCGTTCTGGATAATGTTTTTTGCGCC
GACATCATAACGGTTCTGGCAAATATTCTGAAATGAGCTGTTGACAATTAATCATCGGCTCGTATAATGT
GTGGAATTGTGAGCGGATAACAATTTCACACAGGAAACAGTATTCATGTCCCCTATACTAGGTTATTGGA
AAATTAAGGGCCTTGTGCAACCCACTCGACTTCTTTTGGAATATCTTGAAGAAAAATATGAAGAGCATTT
GTATGAGCGCGATGAAGGTGATAAATGGCGAAACAAAAAGTTTGAATTGGGTTTGGAGTTTCCCAATCTT
CCTTATTATATTGATGGTGATGTTAAATTAACACAGTCTATGGCCATCATACGTTATATAGCTGACAAGC
ACAACATGTTGGGTGGTTGTCCAAAAGAGCGTGCAGAGATTTCAATGCTTGAAGGAGCGGTTTTGGATAT
TAGATACGGTGTTTCGAGAATTGCATATAGTAAAGACTTTGAAACTCTCAAAGTTGATTTTCTTAGCAAG
CTACCTGAAATGCTGAAAATGTTCGAAGATCGTTTATGTCATAAAACATATTTAAATGGTGATCATGTAA
CCCATCCTGACTTCATGTTGTATGACGCTCTTGATGTTGTTTTATACATGGACCCAATGTGCCTGGATGC
GTTCCCAAAATTAGTTTGTTTTAAAAAACGTATTGAAGCTATCCCACAAATTGATAAGTACTTGAAATCC
AGCAAGTATATAGCATGGCCTTTGCAGGGCTGGCAAGCCACGTTTGGTGGTGGCGACCATCCTCCAAAAT
CGGATCTGGTTCCGCGTGGATCCAACATCGTTCTGATGAAAGGTCAGGCAAAAGGCCTGGGTTTCTCTAT
CGTTGGTGGTAAAGACTCTATCTACGGCCCGATTGGTATCTATGTTAAAAGCATCTTCGCGGGTGGTGCG
GCAGCGGCGGACGGTCGTCTGCAGGAAGGTGACGAAATCCTGGAACTGAACGGTGAATCTATGGCGGGTC
TGACCCACCAGGACGCGCTGCAGAAATTCAAACAGGCGAAAAAGGGTCTGCTGACCCTGACCGTTCGTAC
TCGTCTCGAGCGGCCGCATCGTGACTGACTGACGATCTGCCTCGCGCGTTTCGGTGATGACGGTGAAAAC
CTCTGACACATGCAGCTCCCGGAGACGGTCACAGCTTGTCTGTAAGCGGATGCCGGGAGCAGACAAGCCC
GTCAGGGCGCGTCAGCGGGTGTTGGCGGGTGTCGGGGCGCAGCCATGACCCAGTCACGTAGCGATAGCGG
AGTGTATAATTCTTGAAGACGAAAGGGCCTCGTGATACGCCTATTTTTATAGGTTAATGTCATGATAATA
ATGGTTTCTTAGACGTCAGGTGGCACTTTTCGGGGAAATGTGCGCGGAACCCCTATTTGTTTATTTTTCT
AAATACATTCAAATATGTATCCGCTCATGAGACAATAACCCTGATAAATGCTTCAATAATATTGAAAAAG
GAAGAGTATGAGTATTCAACATTTCCGTGTCGCCCTTATTCCCTTTTTTGCGGCATTTTGCCTTCCTGTT
TTTGCTCACCCAGAAACGCTGGTGAAAGTAAAAGATGCTGAAGATCAGTTGGGTGCACGAGTGGGTTACA
TCGAACTGGATCTCAACAGCGGTAAGATCCTTGAGAGTTTTCGCCCCGAAGAACGTTTTCCAATGATGAG
CACTTTTAAAGTTCTGCTATGTGGCGCGGTATTATCCCGTGTTGACGCCGGGCAAGAGCAACTCGGTCGC
CGCATACACTATTCTCAGAATGACTTGGTTGAGTACTCACCAGTCACAGAAAAGCATCTTACGGATGGCA
TGACAGTAAGAGAATTATGCAGTGCTGCCATAACCATGAGTGATAACACTGCGGCCAACTTACTTCTGAC
AACGATCGGAGGACCGAAGGAGCTAACCGCTTTTTTGCACAACATGGGGGATCATGTAACTCGCCTTGAT
CGTTGGGAACCGGAGCTGAATGAAGCCATACCAAACGACGAGCGTGACACCACGATGCCTGCAGCAATGG
CAACAACGTTGCGCAAACTATTAACTGGCGAACTACTTACTCTAGCTTCCCGGCAACAATTAATAGACTG
GATGGAGGCGGATAAAGTTGCAGGACCACTTCTGCGCTCGGCCCTTCCGGCTGGCTGGTTTATTGCTGAT
AAATCTGGAGCCGGTGAGCGTGGGTCTCGCGGTATCATTGCAGCACTGGGGCCAGATGGTAAGCCCTCCC
GTATCGTAGTTATCTACACGACGGGGAGTCAGGCAACTATGGATGAACGAAATAGACAGATCGCTGAGAT
AGGTGCCTCACTGATTAAGCATTGGTAACTGTCAGACCAAGTTTACTCATATATACTTTAGATTGATTTA
AAACTTCATTTTTAATTTAAAAGGATCTAGGTGAAGATCCTTTTTGATAATCTCATGACCAAAATCCCTT
AACGTGAGTTTTCGTTCCACTGAGCGTCAGACCCCGTAGAAAAGATCAAAGGATCTTCTTGAGATCCTTT
TTTTCTGCGCGTAATCTGCTGCTTGCAAACAAAAAAACCACCGCTACCAGCGGTGGTTTGTTTGCCGGAT
CAAGAGCTACCAACTCTTTTTCCGAAGGTAACTGGCTTCAGCAGAGCGCAGATACCAAATACTGTCCTTC
TAGTGTAGCCGTAGTTAGGCCACCACTTCAAGAACTCTGTAGCACCGCCTACATACCTCGCTCTGCTAAT
CCTGTTACCAGTGGCTGCTGCCAGTGGCGATAAGTCGTGTCTTACCGGGTTGGACTCAAGACGATAGTTA
CCGGATAAGGCGCAGCGGTCGGGCTGAACGGGGGGTTCGTGCACACAGCCCAGCTTGGAGCGAACGACCT
ACACCGAACTGAGATACCTACAGCGTGAGCTATGAGAAAGCGCCACGCTTCCCGAAGGGAGAAAGGCGGA
CAGGTATCCGGTAAGCGGCAGGGTCGGAACAGGAGAGCGCACGAGGGAGCTTCCAGGGGGAAACGCCTGG
TATCTTTATAGTCCTGTCGGGTTTCGCCACCTCTGACTTGAGCGTCGATTTTTGTGATGCTCGTCAGGGG
GGCGGAGCCTATGGAAAAACGCCAGCAACGCGGCCTTTTTACGGTTCCTGGCCTTTTGCTGGCCTTTTGC
TCACATGTTCTTTCCTGCGTTATCCCCTGATTCTGTGGATAACCGTATTACCGCCTTTGAGTGAGCTGAT
ACCGCTCGCCGCAGCCGAACGACCGAGCGCAGCGAGTCAGTGAGCGAGGAAGCGGAAGAGCGCCTGATGC
GGTATTTTCTCCTTACGCATCTGTGCGGTATTTCACACCGCATAAATTCCGACACCATCGAATGGCGCAA
AACCTTTCGCGGTATGGCATGATAGCGCCCGGAAGAGAGTCAATTCAGGGTGGTGAATGTGAAACCAGTA
ACGTTATACGATGTCGCAGAGTATGCCGGTGTCTCTTATCAGACCGTTTCCCGCGTGGTGAACCAGGCCA
GCCACGTTTCTGCGAAAACGCGGGAAAAAGTGGAAGCGGCGATGGCGGAGCTGAATTACATTCCCAACCG
CGTGGCACAACAACTGGCGGGCAAACAGTCGTTGCTGATTGGCGTTGCCACCTCCAGTCTGGCCCTGCAC
GCGCCGTCGCAAATTGTCGCGGCGATTAAATCTCGCGCCGATCAACTGGGTGCCAGCGTGGTGGTGTCGA
TGGTAGAACGAAGCGGCGTCGAAGCCTGTAAAGCGGCGGTGCACAATCTTCTCGCGCAACGCGTCAGTGG
GCTGATCATTAACTATCCGCTGGATGACCAGGATGCCATTGCTGTGGAAGCTGCCTGCACTAATGTTCCG
GCGTTATTTCTTGATGTCTCTGACCAGACACCCATCAACAGTATTATTTTCTCCCATGAAGACGGTACGC
GACTGGGCGTGGAGCATCTGGTCGCATTGGGTCACCAGCAAATCGCGCTGTTAGCGGGCCCATTAAGTTC
TGTCTCGGCGCGTCTGCGTCTGGCTGGCTGGCATAAATATCTCACTCGCAATCAAATTCAGCCGATAGCG
GAACGGGAAGGCGACTGGAGTGCCATGTCCGGTTTTCAACAAACCATGCAAATGCTGAATGAGGGCATCG
TTCCCACTGCGATGCTGGTTGCCAACGATCAGATGGCGCTGGGCGCAATGCGCGCCATTACCGAGTCCGG
GCTGCGCGTTGGTGCGGATATCTCGGTAGTGGGATACGACGATACCGAAGACAGCTCATGTTATATCCCG
CCGTTAACCACCATCAAACAGGATTTTCGCCTGCTGGGGCAAACCAGCGTGGACCGCTTGCTGCAACTCT
CTCAGGGCCAGGCGGTGAAGGGCAATCAGCTGTTGCCCGTCTCACTGGTGAAAAGAAAAACCACCCTGGC
GCCCAATACGCAAACCGCCTCTCCCCGCGCGTTGGCCGATTCATTAATGCAGCTGGCACGACAGGTTTCC
CGACTGGAAAGCGGGCAGTGAGCGCAACGCAATTAATGTAAGTTAGCTCACTCATTAGGCACCCCAGGCT
TTACACTTTATGCTTCCGGCTCGTATGTTGTGTGGAATTGTGAGCGGATAACAATTTCACACAGGAAACA
GCTATGACCATGATTACGGATTCACTGGCCGTCGTTTTACAACGTCGTGACTGGGAAAACCCTGGCGTTA
CCCAACTTAATCGCCTTGCAGCACATCCCCCTTTCGCCAGCTGGCGTAATAGCGAAGAGGCCCGCACCGA
TCGCCCTTCCCAACAGTTGCGCAGCCTGAATGGCGAATGGCGCTTTGCCTGGTTTCCGGCACCAGAAGCG
GTGCCGGAAAGCTGGCTGGAGTGCGATCTTCCTGAGGCCGATACTGTCGTCGTCCCCTCAAACTGGCAGA
TGCACGGTTACGATGCGCCCATCTACACCAACGTGACCTATCCCATTACGGTCAATCCGCCGTTTGTTCC
CACGGAGAATCCGACGGGTTGTTACTCGCTCACATTTAATGTTGATGAAAGCTGGCTACAGGAAGGCCAG
ACGCGAATTATTTTTGATGGCGTTGGAATTAG
